>Addgene plasmid #134563 | pLU-YFP-ICP0 | addgene full sequence | sequence record 266007 | Addgene NGS Result
CTCTCTCGACGCAGGACTCGGCTTGCTGAAGCGCGCACGGCAAGAGGCGAGGGGCGGCGACTGGTGAGTA
CGCCAAAAATTTTGACTAGCGGAGGCTAGAAGGAGAGAGATGGGTGCGAGAGCGTCAGTATTAAGCGGGG
GAGAATTAGATCGCGATGGGAAAAAATTCGGTTAAGGCCAGGGGGAAAGAAAAAATATAAATTAAAACAT
ATAGTATGGGCAAGCAGGGAGCTAGAACGATTCGCAGTTAATCCTGGCCTGTTAGAAACATCAGAAGGCT
GTAGACAAATACTGGGACAGCTACAACCATCCCTTCAGACAGGATCAGAAGAACTTAGATCATTATATAA
TACAGTAGCAACCCTCTATTGTGTGCATCAAAGGATAGAGATAAAAGACACCAAGGAAGCTTTAGACAAG
ATAGAGGAAGAGCAAAACAAAAGTAAGACCACCGCACAGCAAGCGGCCGCTGATCTTCAGACCTGGAGGA
GGAGATATGAGGGACAATTGGAGAAGTGAATTATATAAATATAAAGTAGTAAAAATTGAACCATTAGGAG
TAGCACCCACCAAGGCAAAGAGAAGAGTGGTGCAGAGAGAAAAAAGAGCAGTGGGAATAGGAGCTTTGTT
CCTTGGGTTCTTGGGAGCAGCAGGAAGCACTATGGGCGCAGCGTCAATGACGCTGACGGTACAGGCCAGA
CAATTATTGTCTGGTATAGTGCAGCAGCAGAACAATTTGCTGAGGGCTATTGAGGCGCAACAGCATCTGT
TGCAACTCACAGTCTGGGGCATCAAGCAGCTCCAGGCAAGAATCCTGGCTGTGGAAAGATACCTAAAGGA
TCAACAGCTCCTGGGGATTTGGGGTTGCTCTGGAAAACTCATTTGCACCACTGCTGTGCCTTGGAATGCT
AGTTGGAGTAATAAATCTCTGGAACAGATTTGGAATCACACGACCTGGATGGAGTGGGACAGAGAAATTA
ACAATTACACAAGCTTAATACACTCCTTAATTGAAGAATCGCAAAACCAGCAAGAAAAGAATGAACAAGA
ATTATTGGAATTAGATAAATGGGCAAGTTTGTGGAATTGGTTTAACATAACAAATTGGCTGTGGTATATA
AAATTATTCATAATGATAGTAGGAGGCTTGGTAGGTTTAAGAATAGTTTTTGCTGTACTTTCTATAGTGA
ATAGAGTTAGGCAGGGATATTCACCATTATCGTTTCAGACCCACCTCCCAACCCCGAGGGGACCCGACAG
GCCCGAAGGAATAGAAGAAGAAGGTGGAGAGAGAGACAGAGACAGATCCATTCGATTAGTGAACGGATCT
CGACGGTATCGGTTAACTTTTAAAAGAAAAGGGGGGATTGGGGGGTACAGTGCAGGGGAAAGAATAGTAG
ACATAATAGCAACAGACATACAAACTAAAGAATTACAAAAACAAATTACAAAATTCAAAATTTTATCGAT
AAGCTTGGGAGTTCCGCGTTACATAACTTACGGTAAATGGCCCGCCTGGCTGACCGCCCAACGACCCCCG
CCCATTGACGTCAATAATGACGTATGTTCCCATAGTAACGCCAATAGGGACTTTCCATTGACGTCAATGG
GTGGAGTATTTACGGTAAACTGCCCACTTGGCAGTACATCAAGTGTATCATATGCCAAGTACGCCCCCTA
TTGACGTCAATGACGGTAAATGGCCCGCCTGGCATTATGCCCAGTACATGACCTTATGGGACTTTCCTAC
TTGGCAGTACATCTACGTATTAGTCATCGCTATTACCATGGTGATGCGGTTTTGGCAGTACATCAATGGG
CGTGGATAGCGGTTTGACTCACGGGGATTTCCAAGTCTCCACCCCATTGACGTCAATGGGAGTTTGTTTT
GGCACCAAAATCAACGGGACTTTCCAAAATGTCGTAACAACTCCGCCCCATTGACGCAAATGGGCGGTAG
GCGTGTACGGTGGGAGGTCTATATAAGCAGAGCTCGTTTAGTGAACCGTCAGATCGCCTGGAGACGCCAT
CCACGCTGTTTTGACCTCCATAGAAGACACCGACTCTAGCGCTACCGGTCGCCACCATGGTGAGCAAGGG
CGAGGAGCTGTTCACCGGGGTGGTGCCCATCCTGGTCGAGCTGGACGGCGACGTAAACGGCCACAAGTTC
AGCGTGTCCGGCGAGGGCGAGGGCGATGCCACCTACGGCAAGCTGACCCTGAAGTTCATCTGCACCACCG
GCAAGCTGCCCGTGCCCTGGCCCACCCTCGTGACCACCTTCGGCTACGGCCTGAAGTGCTTCGCCCGCTA
CCCCGACCACATGAAGCAGCACGACTTCTTCAAGTCCGCCATGCCCGAAGGCTACGTCCAGGAGCGCACC
ATCTTCTTCAAGGACGACGGCAACTACAAGACCCGCGCCGAGGTGAAGTTCGAGGGCGACACCCTGGTGA
ACCGCATCGAGCTGAAGGGCATCGACTTCAAGGAGGACGGCAACATCCTGGGGCACAAGCTGGAGTACAA
CTACAACAGCCACAACGTCTATATCATGGCCGACAAGCAGAAGAACGGCATCAAGGTGAACTTCAAGATC
CGCCACAACATCGAGGACGGCAGCGTGCAGCTCGCCGACCACTACCAGCAGAACACCCCCATCGGCGACG
GCCCCGTGCTGCTGCCCGACAACCACTACCTGAGCTACCAGTCCAAGCTGAGCAAAGACCCCAACGAGAA
GCGCGATCACATGGTCCTGCTGGAGTTCGTGACCGCCGCCGGGATCACTCACGGCATGGACGAGCTGTAC
AAGTACTCAGATCTCGACATGGAGCCCCGCCCCGGAGCGAGTACCCGCCGGCCTGAGGGCCGCCCCCAGC
GCGAGCCCGCCCCGGATGTCTGGGTGTTTCCCTGCGACCGAGACCTGCCGGACAGCAGCGACTCTGAGGC
GGAGACCGAAGTGGGGGGGCGGGGGGACGCCGACCACCATGACGACGACTCCGCCTCCGAGGCGGACAGC
ACGGACACGGAACTGTTCGAGACGGGGCTGCTGGGGCCGCAGGGCGTGGATGGGGGGGCGGTCTCGGGGG
GGAGCCCCCCCCGCGAGGAAGACCCCGGCAGTTGCGGGGGCGCCCCCCCTCGAGAGGACGGGGGGAGCGA
CGAGGGCGACGTGTGCGCCGTGTGCACGGATGAGATCGCGCCCCACCTGCGCTGCGACACCTTCCCGTGC
ATGCACCGCTTCTGCATCCCGTGCATGAAAACCTGGATGCAATTGCGCAACACCTGCCCGCTGTGCAACG
CCAAGCTGGTGTACCTGATAGTGGGCGTGACGCCCAGCGGGTCGTTCAGCACCATCCCGATCGTGAACGA
CCCCCAGACCCGCATGGAGGCCGAGGAGGCCGTCAGGGCGGGCACGGCCGTGGACTTTATCTGGACGGGC
AATCAGCGGTTCGCCCCGCGGTACCTGACCCTGGGGGGGCACACGGTGAGGGCCCTGTCGCCCACCCACC
CGGAGCCCACCACGGACGAGGATGACGACGACCTGGACGACGCAGACTACGTACCGCCCGCCCCCCGCCG
GACGCCCCGCGCCCCCCCACGCAGAGGCGCCGCCGCGCCCCCCGTGACGGGCGGGGCGTCTCACGCAGCC
CCCCAGCCGGCCGCGGCTCGGACAGCGCCCCCCTCGGCGCCCATCGGGCCACACGGCAGCAGTAACACCA
ACACCACCACCAACAGCAGCGGCGGCGGCGGCTCCCGCCAGTCGCGAGCCGCGGCGCCGCGGGGGGCGTC
TGGCCCCTCCGGGGGGGTTGGGGTTGGGGTTGGGGTTGTTGAAGCGGAGGCGGGGCGGCCGAGGGGCCGG
ACGGGCCCCCTTGTCAACAGACCCGCCCCCCTTGCAAACAACAGAGACCCCATAGTGATCAGCGACTCCC
CCCCGGCCTCTCCCCACAGGCCCCCCGCGGCGCCCATGCCAGGCTCCGCCCCCCGCCCCGGGCCCCCCGC
GTCCGCGGCCGCGTCGGGACCCGCGCGCCCCCGCGCGGCCGTGGCCCCGTGCGTGCGAGCGCCGCCTCCG
GGGCCCGGCCCCCGCGCCCCGGCCCCCGGGGCGGAGCCGGCCGCCCGCCCCGCGGACGCGCGCCGTGTGC
CCCAGTCGCACTCGTCCCTGGCTCAGGCCGCGAACCAAGAACAGAGTCTGTGCCGGGCGCGTGCGACGGT
GGCGCGCGGCTCGGGGGGGCCGGGCGTGGAGGGTGGGCACGGGCCCTCCCGCGGCGCCGCCCCCTCCGGC
GCCGCCCCGCTCCCCTCCGCCGCCTCTGTCGAGCAGGAGGCGGCGGTGCGTCCGAGGAAGAGGCGCGGGT
CGGGCCAGGAAAACCCCTCCCCCCAGTCCACGCGTCCCCCCCTCGCGCCGGCAGGGGCCAAGAGGGCGGC
GACGCACCCCCCCTCCGACTCAGGGCCGGGGGGGCGCGGCCAGGGTGGGCCCGGGACCCCCCTGACGTCC
TCGGCGGCCTCCGCCTCTTCCTCCTCTGCCTCTTCCTCCTCGGCCCCGACCCCCGCGGGGGCCGCCTCTT
CCGCCGCCGGGGCCGCGTCCTCCTCCGCTTCCGCCTCCTCGGGCGGGGCCGTCGGTGCCCTGGGAGGGAG
ACAAGAGGAAACCTCCCTCGGCCCCCGCGCTGCTTCTGGGCCGCGGGGGCCGAGGAAGTGTGCCCGGAAG
ACGCGCCACGCGGAGACTTCCGGGGCCGTCCCCGCGGGCGGCCTCACGCGCTACCTGCCCATCTCGGGGG
TCTCTAGCGTGGTCGCCCTGTCGCCTTACGTGAACAAGACTATCACGGGGGACTGCCTGCCCATCCTGGA
CATGGAGACGGGGAACATCGGGGCGTACGTGGTCCTGGTGGACCAGACGGGAAACATGGCGACCCGGCTG
CGGGCCGCGGTCCCCGGCTGGAGCCGCCGCACCCTGCTCCCCGAGACCGCGGGTAACCACGTGATGCCCC
CCGAGTACCCGACGGCCCCCGCGTCGGAGTGGAACAGCCTCTGGATGACCCCCGTGGGGAACATGCTGTT
CGACCAGGGCACCCTAGTGGGCGCCCTGGACTTCCGCAGCCTGCGGTCTCGGCACCCGTGGTCCGGGGAG
CAGGGGGCGTCGACCCGGGACGAGGGAAAACAATAAGAATTCTGCAGTCGACGGTACCGCGGGCCCGGGA
TCCGCGACGCGTCGACAATCAACCTCTGGATTACAAAATTTGTGAAAGATTGACTGGTATTCTTAACTAT
GTTGCTCCTTTTACGCTATGTGGATACGCTGCTTTAATGCCTTTGTATCATGCTATTGCTTCCCGTATGG
CTTTCATTTTCTCCTCCTTGTATAAATCCTGGTTGCTGTCTCTTTATGAGGAGTTGTGGCCCGTTGTCAG
GCAACGTGGCGTGGTGTGCACTGTGTTTGCTGACGCAACCCCCACTGGTTGGGGCATTGCCACCACCTGT
CAGCTCCTTTCCGGGACTTTCGCTTTCCCCCTCCCTATTGCCACGGCGGAACTCATCGCCGCCTGCCTTG
CCCGCTGCTGGACAGGGGCTCGGCTGTTGGGCACTGACAATTCCGTGGTGTTGTCGGGGAAGCTGACGTC
CTTTCCATGGCTGCTCGCCTGTGTTGCCACCTGGATTCTGCGCGGGACGTCCTTCTGCTACGTCCCTTCG
GCCCTCAATCCAGCGGACCTTCCTTCCCGCGGCCTGCTGCCGGCTCTGCGGCCTCTTCCGCGTCTTCGCC
TTCGCCCTCAGACGAGTCGGATCTCCCTTTGGGCCGCCTCCCCGCCTGGAATTCGAGCTCGGTACCTTTA
AGACCAATGACTTACAAGGCAGCTGTAGATCTTAGCCACTTTTTAAAAGAAAAGGGGGGACTGGAAGGGC
TAATTCACTCCCAACGAAGACAAGATCTGCTTTTTGCTTGTACTGGGTCTCTCTGGTTAGACCAGATCTG
AGCCTGGGAGCTCTCTGGCTAACTAGGGAACCCACTGCTTAAGCCTCAATAAAGCTTGCCTTGAGTGCTT
CAAGTAGTGTGTGCCCGTCTGTTGTGTGACTCTGGTAACTAGAGATCCCTCAGACCCTTTTAGTCAGTGT
GGAAAATCTCTAGCAGTAGTAGTTCATGTCATCTTATTATTCAGTATTTATAACTTGCAAAGAAATGAAT
ATCAGAGAGTGAGAGGAACTTGTTTATTGCAGCTTATAATGGTTACAAATAAAGCAATAGCATCACAAAT
TTCACAAATAAAGCATTTTTTTCACTGCATTCTAGTTGTGGTTTGTCCAAACTCATCAATGTATCTTATC
ATGTCTGGCTCTAGCTATCCCGCCCCTAACTCCGCCCATCCCGCCCCTAACTCCGCCCAGTTCCGCCCAT
TCTCCGCCCCATGGCTGACTAATTTTTTTTATTTATGCAGAGGCCGAGGCCGCCTCGGCCTCTGAGCTAT
TCCAGAAGTAGTGAGGAGGCTTTTTTGGAGGCCTAGGCTTTTGCGGGCCCAAATTCGTAATCATGTCATA
GCTGTTTCCTGTGTGAAATTGTTATCCGCTCACAATTCCACACAACATACGAGCCGGAAGCATAAAGTGT
AAAGCCTGGGGTGCCTAATGAGTGAGCTAACTCACATTAATTGCGTTGCGCTCACTGCCCGCTTTCCAGT
CGGGAAACCTGTCGTGCCAGCTGCATTAATGAATCGGCCAACGCGCGGGGAGAGGCGGTTTGCGTATTGG
GCGCTCTTCCGCTTCCTCGCTCACTGACTCGCTGCGCTCGGTCGTTCGGCTGCGGCGAGCGGTATCAGCT
CACTCAAAGGCGGTAATACGGTTATCCACAGAATCAGGGGATAACGCAGGAAAGAACATGTGAGCAAAAG
GCCAGCAAAAGGCCAGGAACCGTAAAAAGGCCGCGTTGCTGGCGTTTTTCCATAGGCTCCGCCCCCCTGA
CGAGCATCACAAAAATCGACGCTCAAGTCAGAGGTGGCGAAACCCGACAGGACTATAAAGATACCAGGCG
TTTCCCCCTGGAAGCTCCCTCGTGCGCTCTCCTGTTCCGACCCTGCCGCTTACCGGATACCTGTCCGCCT
TTCTCCCTTCGGGAAGCGTGGCGCTTTCTCATAGCTCACGCTGTAGGTATCTCAGTTCGGTGTAGGTCGT
TCGCTCCAAGCTGGGCTGTGTGCACGAACCCCCCGTTCAGCCCGACCGCTGCGCCTTATCCGGTAACTAT
CGTCTTGAGTCCAACCCGGTAAGACACGACTTATCGCCACTGGCAGCAGCCACTGGTAACAGGATTAGCA
GAGCGAGGTATGTAGGCGGTGCTACAGAGTTCTTGAAGTGGTGGCCTAACTACGGCTACACTAGAAGAAC
AGTATTTGGTATCTGCGCTCTGCTGAAGCCAGTTACCTTCGGAAAAAGAGTTGGTAGCTCTTGATCCGGC
AAACAAACCACCGCTGGTAGCGGTGGTTTTTTTGTTTGCAAGCAGCAGATTACGCGCAGAAAAAAAGGAT
CTCAAGAAGATCCTTTGATCTTTTCTACGGGGTCTGACGCTCAGTGGAACGAAAACTCACGTTAAGGGAT
TTTGGTCATGAGATTATCAAAAAGGATCTTCACCTAGATCCTTTTAAATTAAAAATGAAGTTTTAAATCA
ATCTAAAGTATATATGAGTAAACTTGGTCTGACAGTTACCAATGCTTAATCAGTGAGGCACCTATCTCAG
CGATCTGTCTATTTCGTTCATCCATAGTTGCCTGACTCCCCGTCGTGTAGATAACTACGATACGGGAGGG
CTTACCATCTGGCCCCAGTGCTGCAATGATACCGCGAGACCCACGCTCACCGGCTCCAGATTTATCAGCA
ATAAACCAGCCAGCCGGAAGGGCCGAGCGCAGAAGTGGTCCTGCAACTTTATCCGCCTCCATCCAGTCTA
TTAATTGTTGCCGGGAAGCTAGAGTAAGTAGTTCGCCAGTTAATAGTTTGCGCAACGTTGTTGCCATTGC
TACAGGCATCGTGGTGTCACGCTCGTCGTTTGGTATGGCTTCATTCAGCTCCGGTTCCCAACGATCAAGG
CGAGTTACATGATCCCCCATGTTGTGCAAAAAAGCGGTTAGCTCCTTCGGTCCTCCGATCGTTGTCAGAA
GTAAGTTGGCCGCAGTGTTATCACTCATGGTTATGGCAGCACTGCATAATTCTCTTACTGTCATGCCATC
CGTAAGATGCTTTTCTGTGACTGGTGAGTACTCAACCAAGTCATTCTGAGAATAGTGTATGCGGCGACCG
AGTTGCTCTTGCCCGGCGTCAATACGGGATAATACCGCGCCACATAGCAGAACTTTAAAAGTGCTCATCA
TTGGAAAACGTTCTTCGGGGCGAAAACTCTCAAGGATCTTACCGCTGTTGAGATCCAGTTCGATGTAACC
CACTCGTGCACCCAACTGATCTTCAGCATCTTTTACTTTCACCAGCGTTTCTGGGTGAGCAAAAACAGGA
AGGCAAAATGCCGCAAAAAAGGGAATAAGGGCGACACGGAAATGTTGAATACTCATACTCTTCCTTTTTC
AATATTATTGAAGCATTTATCAGGGTTATTGTCTCATGAGCGGATACATATTTGAATGTATTTAGAAAAA
TAAACAAATAGGGGTTCCGCGCACATTTCCCCGAAAAGTGCCACCTGACGTCTAAGAAACCATTATTATC
ATGACATTAACCTATAAAAATAGGCGTATCACGAGGCCCTTTCGTCTCGCGCGTTTCGGTGATGACGGTG
AAAACCTCTGACACATGCAGCTCCCGGAGACGGTCACAGCTTGTCTGTAAGCGGATGCCGGGAGCAGACA
AGCCCGTCAGGGCGCGTCAGCGGGTGTTGGCGGGTGTCGGGGCTGGCTTAACTATGCGGCATCAGAGCAG
ATTGTACTGAGAGTGCACCATATGCGGTGTGAAATACCGCACAGATGCGTAAGGAGAAAATACCGCATCA
GGCGCCATTCGCCATTCAGGCTGCGCAACTGTTGGGAAGGGCGATCGGTGCGGGCCTCTTCGCTATTACG
CCAGCTGGCGAAAGGGGGATGTGCTGCAAGGCGATTAAGTTGGGTAACGCCAGGGTTTTCCCAGTCACGA
CGTTGTAAAACGACGGCCAGTGCCAAGCTGACGCGTGTAGTCTTATGCAATACTCTTGTAGTCTTGCAAC
ATGGTAACGATGAGTTAGCAACATGCCTTACAAGGAGAGAAAAAGCACCGTGCATGCCGATTGGTGGAAG
TAAGGTGGTACGATCGTGCCTTATTAGGAAGGCAACAGACGGGTCTGACATGGATTGGACGAACCACTGA
ATTGCCGCATTGCAGAGATATTGTATTTAAGTGCCTAGCTCGATACATAAACGGGTCTCTCTGGTTAGAC
CAGATCTGAGCCTGGGAGCTCTCTGGCTAACTAGGGAACCCACTGCTTAAGCCTCAATAAAGCTTGCCTT
GAGTGCTTCAAGTAGTGTGTGCCCGTCTGTTGTGTGACTCTGGTAACTAGAGATCCCTCAGACCCTTTTA
GTCAGTGTGGAAAATCTCTAGCAGTGGCGCCCGAACAGGGACTTGAAAGCGAAAGGGAAACCAGAGGAG
Features (pLannotate 1.2.2; 27 found; start..end, strand, type, name):
      1..126     +  misc_feature   HIV-1 Ψ: packaging signal of human immunodeficiency virus type 1
    110..473     +  CDS            HIV-1 gag (fragment): gag protein from human immunodeficiency virus 1; gag
    619..852     +  misc_feature   RRE: The Rev response element (RRE) of HIV-1 allows for Rev-dependent mRNA export from the nucleus to the cytoplasm.
   1229..1329    +  CDS            Rev (fragment): human immunodeficiency virus 1 (HIV-1) Rev protein; rev; enhances nuclear export of unspliced and incompletely spliced viral mRNAs
   1348..1464    +  misc_feature   cPPT/CTS: central polypurine tract and central termination sequence of HIV-1
   1487..1790    +  enhancer       CMV enhancer: human cytomegalovirus immediate early enhancer
   1791..1994    +  promoter       CMV promoter: human cytomegalovirus (CMV) immediate early promoter
   2087..2805    +  CDS            mEYFP (fragment): enhanced YFP with monomerizing A206K mutation (Zacharias et al., 2002) mammalian codon-optimized
   2819..5143    +  CDS            ICP0: ICP0_HHV11 - Also known as IE110. Experimental evidence at protein level: Swiss-Prot protein existence level 1. Evades nuclear antiviral defenses triggered by dsDNA viruses. Acts during the initial stages of lytic infection and the reactivation of latent viral genome. Prevents the antiviral effect of nuclear bodies by degrading host PML and SP100. Prevents antiviral response to viral DNA induced by IFI16 by degrading it. Additionally, inhibits host IRF3 nuclear signaling to prevent interferon production by the infected cells. Interestingly, the E3 ubiquitin ligase activity associated with the
   5147..5183    +  misc_feature   MCS (fragment): multiple cloning site
   5197..5785    +  misc_feature   WPRE: woodchuck hepatitis virus posttranscriptional regulatory element
   5802..5870    +  CDS            nef (fragment): NEF_HV1Z2 - Experimental evidence at protein level: Swiss-Prot protein existence level 1. Extracellular Nef protein targets CD4(+) T-lymphocytes for apoptosis by interacting with CXCR4 surface receptors. From Human immunodeficiency virus type 1 group M subtype D (isolate Z2/CDC-Z34) (HIV-1).
   5872..6105    +  LTR            3' LTR (ΔU3): self-inactivating 3' long terminal repeat (LTR) from HIV-1
   6177..6298    +  polyA_signal   SV40 poly(A) signal: SV40 polyadenylation signal
   6338..6473    +  rep_origin     SV40 ori: SV40 origin of replication
   6529..6545    -  protein_bind   lac operator: The lac repressor binds to the lac operator to inhibit transcription in E. coli. This inhibition can be relieved by adding lactose or isopropyl-β-D-thiogalactopyranoside (IPTG). lac repressor encoded by lacI
   6553..6583    -  promoter       lac promoter: promoter for the E. coli lac operon
   6598..6619    -  protein_bind   CAP binding site: CAP binding activates transcription in the presence of cAMP. E. coli catabolite activator protein
   6632..6724    -  CDS            lacI (fragment): lac repressor; lacI; The lac repressor binds to the lac operator to inhibit transcription in E. coli. This inhibition can be relieved by adding lactose or isopropyl-β-D-thiogalactopyranoside (IPTG).
   6907..7495    -  rep_origin     ori: high-copy-number ColE1/pMB1/pBR322/pUC origin of replication
   7666..8526    -  CDS            AmpR: β-lactamase; bla; confers resistance to ampicillin, carbenicillin, and related antibiotics
   8527..8631    -  promoter       AmpR promoter: bla
   8726..8761    +  CDS            rop (fragment): Rop protein, which maintains plasmids at low copy number; rop
   8863..8962    +  misc_feature   bom (fragment): basis of mobility region from pBR322
   8968..9122    -  CDS            lacZα (fragment): LacZα fragment of β-galactosidase; lacZ fragment
   9136..9362    +  promoter       RSV promoter: Rous sarcoma virus enhancer/promoter
   9363..9543    +  LTR            5' LTR (truncated): truncated 5' long terminal repeat (LTR) from HIV-1
