[The description below was written by a language model from this plasmid's Addgene catalogue record and pLannotate feature annotations shown in this document.]
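Description:
pLU-YFP-ICP0 is a 9.6 kb mammalian expression plasmid built on the pLU backbone. The catalogue lists it only as a mammalian expression vector, but the feature table shows the architecture of a self-inactivating HIV-1 lentiviral transfer vector. An RSV promoter drives a truncated 5' LTR, followed by the Ψ packaging signal with a gag fragment, the Rev response element for Rev-dependent export of the genomic RNA, and the cPPT/CTS element. Downstream of the expression cassette lie a ΔU3 3' LTR, an SV40 polyadenylation signal and an SV40 origin. In bacteria the plasmid is maintained through a high-copy ColE1/pUC-type origin and selected with ampicillin via the β-lactamase gene. Short remnants of lac, rop and bom sequences are backbone leftovers with no evident function.

The payload is a CMV immediate-early enhancer/promoter driving an N-terminal yellow fluorescent protein fused to ICP0. The fluorescent protein is annotated as a fragment matching monomeric EYFP. ICP0 is the herpes simplex virus type 1 immediate-early protein, also known as IE110. According to the annotation, it has E3 ubiquitin ligase activity and counteracts nuclear antiviral defences by degrading host factors such as PML, SP100 and IFI16. A WPRE placed after the coding region enhances transcript stability and expression. The ICP0 portion was derived from a plasmid made in another laboratory.

The stated purpose is simply to express the YFP-ICP0 fusion. The associated publication concerns single-cell analysis of Daxx- and ATRX-dependent transcriptional repression, which suggests the fusion serves to visualise ICP0 in living or fixed cells while probing chromatin-based repression. The record does not say whether the plasmid was delivered by transfection or as packaged virus.
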