Addgene plasmid #134563: pLU-YFP-ICP0
Purpose: Expresses YFP-ICP0 fusion protein
Depositing lab: Susan Janicki. Publication: Single-cell analysis of Daxx and ATRX-dependent transcriptional repression. Newhart A, Rafalska-Metcalf IU, Yang T, Negorev DG, Janicki SM. J Cell Sci. 2012 Nov 15;125(Pt 22):5489-501. doi: 10.1242/jcs.110148. Epub 2012 Sep 12. PubMed 22976303.
Backbone
  Vector backbone: pLU
  Vector type: Mammalian Expression
Growth in bacteria
  Bacterial resistance: Ampicillin, 100 μg/mL
  Growth temperature: 37°C
  Growth strain: DH5alpha
  Copy number: High Copy
Gene/Insert
  Gene/Insert name: YFP-ICP0
  Species: Other
  Tag / fusion protein: YFP (N terminal on backbone)
  Cloning method: Restriction Enzyme; 5′ cloning site XbaI (destroyed during cloning); 3′ cloning site BamHI (not destroyed)
  Sequencing primers: 5′ CMV Forward
Resource information
  A portion of this plasmid was derived from a plasmid made by: Roger Everett
Terms and licenses: Academic/Nonprofit Terms; Industry Terms: Not Available to Industry
How to cite: pLU-YFP-ICP0 was a gift from Susan Janicki (Addgene plasmid # 134563 ; http://n2t.net/addgene:134563 ; RRID:Addgene_134563)
